Addgene plasmid #189966: pRC0569 (parts entry vector)
Purpose: Cloning vector for generating part plasmids, with mNeonGreen dropout following BsmBI digestion
Depositing lab: Howard Chang. Depositing organization: Stanford University. Publication: Engineering circular RNA for enhanced protein production. Chen R, Wang SK, Belk JA, Amaya L, Li Z, Cardenas A, Abe BT, Chen CK, Wender PA, Chang HY. Nat Biotechnol. 2022 Jul 18. pii: 10.1038/s41587-022-01393-0. doi: 10.1038/s41587-022-01393-0. PubMed 35851375.
Backbone
  Vector backbone: pRC
  Backbone size w/o insert (bp): 1874
  Total vector size (bp): 2806
  Vector type: Mammalian Expression
Growth in bacteria
  Bacterial resistance: Ampicillin, 100 μg/mL
  Growth temperature: 37°C
  Growth strain: DH5alpha
  Copy number: High Copy
Gene/Insert
  Gene/Insert name: mNeonGreen
  Species: Synthetic
  Insert size (bp): 932
  Promoter: BBa-J23100
  Cloning method: Gibson Cloning
  Sequencing primers: 5′ CCCTGATTCTGTGGATAACCGT; 3′ gattaagcattggtaactgtcagaccaa
Terms and licenses: Academic/Nonprofit Terms; Industry Terms: Not Available to Industry
How to cite: pRC0569 (parts entry vector) was a gift from Howard Chang (Addgene plasmid # 189966 ; http://n2t.net/addgene:189966 ; RRID:Addgene_189966)
