[The description below was written by a language model from this plasmid's Addgene catalogue record and pLannotate feature annotations shown in this document.]
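Description:
pRC0569 is a small (about 2.8 kb) parts entry vector built on the pRC backbone, intended as the recipient plasmid for making individual "part" plasmids in a modular, Golden Gate-style assembly workflow. It is propagated in E. coli from a high-copy ColE1/pUC-type origin of replication and selected with ampicillin through a β-lactamase (AmpR) gene driven by its native bla promoter. Although the catalogue lists the vector type as mammalian expression, the annotated features are all bacterial. No mammalian promoter, polyadenylation signal or eukaryotic selection marker appears in the feature table, consistent with its role as a cloning intermediate rather than an expression construct in its own right.

The roughly 0.9 kb insert is a bacterial mNeonGreen expression cassette that serves as a visual dropout marker. A constitutive synthetic promoter from the Anderson series drives the mNeonGreen coding sequence. The catalogue names this promoter as BBa-J23100, while the automated annotation matched a fragment of the closely related J23119. The coding sequence is followed by tandem rrnB T1 and T7Te transcription terminators that insulate the cassette from the rest of the plasmid. According to the stated purpose, BsmBI digestion releases this cassette, so that a part of interest can be ligated in its place. Colonies retaining the parental vector stay green-yellow fluorescent, whereas correct recombinants lose fluorescence, allowing simple screening. The BsmBI sites themselves are not annotated in the feature table. The plasmid was deposited with work on engineering circular RNAs for improved protein production, where such part plasmids would presumably feed into higher-order assemblies, though the record does not detail those downstream steps.
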