Features (pLannotate 1.2.2; 7 found; start..end, strand, type, name):
     92..680     +  rep_origin     ori: high-copy-number ColE1/pMB1/pBR322/pUC origin of replication
    799..823     +  promoter       J23119(SpeI) promoter (fragment): bacterial promoter (Registry of Standard Biological Parts BBa J23119) modified to end with an SpeI site
    860..1567    +  CDS            mNeonGreen: mNeonGreen is a basic (constitutively fluorescent) green/yellow fluorescent protein published in 2013, derived from Branchiostoma lanceolatum. It is reported to be a very rapidly-maturing monomer with moderate acid sensitivity.
   1596..1667    +  terminator     rrnB T1 terminator: transcription terminator T1 from the E. coli rrnB gene
   1683..1710    +  terminator     T7Te terminator: phage T7 early transcription terminator
   1830..2690    -  CDS            AmpR: β-lactamase; bla; confers resistance to ampicillin, carbenicillin, and related antibiotics
   2691..2795    -  promoter       AmpR promoter: bla
>Addgene plasmid #189966 | pRC0569 (parts entry vector) | addgene full sequence | sequence record 373300 | Addgene NGS Result
GAAAAGTGCCACCTGTCATGACCAAAATCCCTTAACGTGAGTTTTCGTTCCACTGAGCGTCAGACCCCGT
AGAAAAGATCAAAGGATCTTCTTGAGATCCTTTTTTTCTGCGCGTAATCTGCTGCTTGCAAACAAAAAAA
CCACCGCTACCAGCGGTGGTTTGTTTGCCGGATCAAGAGCTACCAACTCTTTTTCCGAAGGTAACTGGCT
TCAGCAGAGCGCAGATACCAAATACTGTTCTTCTAGTGTAGCCGTAGTTAGGCCACCACTTCAAGAACTC
TGTAGCACCGCCTACATACCTCGCTCTGCTAATCCTGTTACCAGTGGCTGCTGCCAGTGGCGATAAGTCG
TGTCTTACCGGGTTGGACTCAAGACGATAGTTACCGGATAAGGCGCAGCGGTCGGGCTGAACGGGGGGTT
CGTGCACACAGCCCAGCTTGGAGCGAACGACCTACACCGAACTGAGATACCTACAGCGTGAGCTATGAGA
AAGCGCCACGCTTCCCGAAGGGAGAAAGGCGGACAGGTATCCGGTAAGCGGCAGGGTCGGAACAGGAGAG
CGCACGAGGGAGCTTCCAGGGGGAAACGCCTGGTATCTTTATAGTCCTGTCGGGTTTCGCCACCTCTGAC
TTGAGCGTCGATTTTTGTGATGCTCGTCAGGGGGGCGGAGCCTATGGAAAAACGCCAGCAACGCGGCCTT
TTTACGGTTCCTGGCCTTTTGCTGGCCTTTTGCTCACATGTTCTTTCCTGCGTTATCCCCTGATTCTGTG
GATAACCGTGCGGCCGCTCGGCGAGACGTTGACGGCTAGCTCAGTCCTAGGTACAGTGCTAGCTACTAGA
GAAAGAGGAGAAATACTAGATGGTCAGCAAAGGCGAAGAAGACAACATGGCATCACTGCCAGCGACACAC
GAACTTCATATTTTCGGCTCCATCAATGGTGTGGACTTCGATATGGTTGGACAGGGTACTGGGAACCCTA
ACGATGGATATGAGGAGTTGAACTTGAAGAGTACCAAGGGCGATCTTCAGTTTTCACCTTGGATTCTCGT
ACCTCATATAGGTTATGGCTTTCATCAATATCTGCCCTATCCTGACGGTATGTCACCTTTCCAAGCAGCT
ATGGTTGACGGGAGCGGTTATCAGGTTCACCGGACAATGCAGTTTGAAGATGGAGCCTCTTTGACCGTAA
ATTATCGGTATACTTATGAGGGCAGCCATATTAAAGGCGAGGCTCAAGTTAAGGGGACTGGGTTCCCCGC
GGATGGTCCCGTAATGACAAACAGTCTGACGGCTGCAGACTGGTGCCGCTCTAAGAAGACATATCCAAAT
GACAAGACGATTATTAGCACTTTCAAGTGGTCATACACTACAGGAAATGGTAAACGCTATAGGAGCACTG
CCCGGACCACGTATACTTTCGCGAAGCCGATGGCGGCAAATTATTTGAAAAACCAACCGATGTATGTGTT
CAGAAAGACAGAACTCAAGCATTCTAAAACTGAACTGAACTTCAAAGAGTGGCAGAAAGCCTTTACTGAT
GTAATGGGCATGGACGAACTCTATAAGTAATAACCAGGCATACTAGTCCAGGCATCAAATAAAACGAAAG
GCTCAGTCGAAAGACTGGGCCTTTCGTTTTATCTGTTGTTTGTCGGTGAACGCTCTCTACTAGAGTCACA
CTGGCTCACCTTCGGGTGGGCCTTTCTGCGTTTATACGTCTCTGACCGCGGCCGCGATTATCAAAAAGGA
TCTTCACCTAGATCCTTTTAAATTAAAAATGAAGTTTTAAATCAATCTAAAGTATATATGAGTAAACTTG
GTCTGACAGTTACCAATGCTTAATCAGTGAGGCACCTATCTCAGCGATCTGTCTATTTCGTTCATCCATA
GTTGCCTGACTCCCCGTCGTGTAGATAACTACGATACGGGAGGGCTTACCATCTGGCCCCAGTGCTGCAA
TGATACCGCGGGACCCACGCTCACCGGCTCCAGATTTATCAGCAATAAACCAGCCAGCCGGAAGGGCCGA
GCGCAGAAGTGGTCCTGCAACTTTATCCGCCTCCATCCAGTCTATTAATTGTTGCCGGGAAGCTAGAGTA
AGTAGTTCGCCAGTTAATAGTTTGCGCAACGTTGTTGCCATTGCTACAGGCATCGTGGTGTCACGCTCGT
CGTTTGGTATGGCTTCATTCAGCTCCGGTTCCCAACGATCAAGGCGAGTTACATGATCCCCCATGTTGTG
CAAAAAAGCGGTTAGCTCCTTCGGTCCTCCGATCGTTGTCAGAAGTAAGTTGGCCGCAGTGTTATCACTC
ATGGTTATGGCAGCACTGCATAATTCTCTTACTGTCATGCCATCCGTAAGATGCTTTTCTGTGACTGGTG
AGTACTCAACCAAGTCATTCTGAGAATAGTGTATGCGGCGACCGAGTTGCTCTTGCCCGGCGTCAATACG
GGATAATACCGCGCCACATAGCAGAACTTTAAAAGTGCTCATCATTGGAAAACGTTCTTCGGGGCGAAAA
CTCTCAAGGATCTTACCGCTGTTGAGATCCAGTTCGATGTAACCCACTCGTGCACCCAACTGATCTTCAG
CATCTTTTACTTTCACCAGCGTTTCTGGGTGAGCAAAAACAGGAAGGCAAAATGCCGCAAAAAAGGGAAT
AAGGGCGACACGGAAATGTTGAATACTCATACTCTTCCTTTTTCAATATTATTGAAGCATTTATCAGGGT
TATTGTCTCATGAGCGGATACATATTTGAATGTATTTAGAAAAATAAACAAATAGGGGTTCCGCGCACAT
TTCCCC
